>Addgene plasmid #206828 | pJethlpAYFPKm | addgene full sequence | sequence record 415328 | Addgene NGS Result
GCCCCTGCAGCCGAATTATATTATTTTTGCCAAATAATTTTTAACAAAAGCTCTGAAGTCTTCTTCATTT
AAATTCTTAGATGATACTTCATCTGGAAAATTGTCCCAATTAGTAGCATCACGCTGTGAGTAAGTTCTAA
ACCATTTTTTTATTGTTGTATTATCTCTAATCTTACTACTCGATGAGTTTTCGGTATTATCTCTATTTTT
AACTTGGAGCAGGTTCCATTCATTGTTTTTTTCATCATAGTGAATAAAATCAACTGCTTTAACACTTGTG
CCTGAACACCATATCCATCCGGCGTAATACGACTCACTATAGGGAGAGCGGCCGCCAGATCTTCCGGATG
GCTCGAGTTTTTCAGCAAGATCATGGCAAACAAACAAGATTTGATCGCTAAAGTAGCAGAAGCTACAGAA
TTGACTAAGAAAGACTCAGCAGCAGCAGTTGAAGCTGTATTTGCAGCAGTAGCTGACTATCTTGCAGCTG
GTGAAAAAGTTCAATTGATCGGTTTTGGTAACTTTGAAGTTCGTGAGCGTGCAGAACGTAAAGGTCGCAA
CCCACAAACTGGTAAAGAAATGACAATTGCAGCTTCTAAAGTACCAGCATTCAAAGCTGGTAAAGCTCTT
AAAGACGCTGTTAAAGGATCCGGATCTGGTGGAGAAGCTGCAGCTAAATCTAGTTCTAGAGGATCTGGTG
GAGAAGCTGCAGCTAAAGCTGGATCAAAAGGAGAAGAACTTTTTACAGGTGTAGTACCTATCTTGGTTGA
ATTGGATGGTGATGTTAACGGTCACAAATTTTCTGTACGTGGTGAAGGTGAAGGTGATGCAACTAACGGT
AAATTGACACTTAAATTGATTTGTACAACTGGAAAACTTCCTGTTCCTTGGCCTACTCTTGTTACAACAT
TGGGTTATGGACTTATGTGTTTTGCTCGTTATCCTGATCATATGAAACGTCACGATTTTTTTAAATCTGC
TATGCCAGAAGGTTATGTACAAGAACGTACAATTTCATTTAAAGATGACGGAACATATAAAACACGTGCT
GAAGTAAAATTCGAAGGTGACACTCTTGTTAATCGTATCGAATTGAAAGGAATCGATTTCAAAGAAGATG
GTAACATTTTGGGACACAAACTTGAATACAACTTCAACTCTCATAATGTTTATATCACAGCTGACAAACA
AAAAAACGGTATTAAAGCTAATTTTAAAATTCGTCACAATGTTGAAGATGGAGGAGTTCAATTGGCTGAT
CATTATCAACAAAATACACCAATCGGAGACGGACCAGTATTGCTTCCAGATAACCACTACCTTTCTTATC
AATCAAAACTTTCAAAAGATCCTAACGAAAAACGTGACCATATGGTACTTCTTGAATTTGTTACAGCAGC
AGGTATCACTCACGGTATGGACGAACTTTATAAATAAGAATTCTATCATAATTGTGGTTTCAAAATCGGC
TCCGTCGATACTATGTTATACGCCAACTTTGAAAACAACTTTGAAAAAGCTGTTTTCTGGTATTTAAGGT
TTTAGAATGCAAGGAACAGTGAATTGGAGTTCGTCTTGTTATAATTAGCTTCTTGGGGTATCTTTAAATA
CTGTAGAAAAGAGGAAGGAAATAATAAATGGCTAAAATGAGAATATCACCGGAATTGAAAAAACTGATCG
AAAAATACCGCTGCGTAAAAGATACGGAAGGAATGTCTCCTGCTAAGGTATATAAGCTGGTGGGAGAAAA
TGAAAACCTATATTTAAAAATGACGGACAGCCGGTATAAAGGGACCACCTATGCTGTGGAACGGGAAAAG
GACATGATGCTATGGCTGGAAGGAAAGCTGCCTGTTCCAAAGGTCCTGCACTTTGAACGGCATGATGGCT
GGAGCAATCTGCTCATGAGTGAGGCCGATGGCGTCCTTTGCTCGGAAGAGTATGAAGATGAACAAAGCCC
TGAAAAGATTATCGAGCTGTATGCGGAGTGCATCAGGCTCTTTCACTCCATCGACATATCGGATTGTCCC
TATACGAATAGCTTAGACAGCCGCTTAGCCGAATTGGATTACTTACTGAATAACGATCTGGCCGATGTGG
ATTGCGAAAACTGGGAAGAAGACACTCCATTTAAAGATCCGCGCGAGCTGTATGATTTTTTAAAGACGGA
AAAGCCCGAAGAGGAACTTGTCTTTTCCCACGGCGACCTGGGAGACAGCAACATCTTTGTGAAAGATGGC
AAAGTAAGTGGCTTTATTGATCTTGGGAGAAGCGGCAGGGCGGACAAGTGGTATGACATTGCCTTCTGCG
TCCGGTCGATCAGGGAGGATATCGGGGAAGAACAGTATGTCGAGCTATTTTTTGACTTACTGGGGATCAA
GCCTGATTGGGAGAAAATAAAATATTATATTTTACTGGATGAATTGTTTTAGTACCTAGATTTAGATGTC
TAAAAAGCAAAAACAAGATCCAGAAAGGATCTTGTTTTTTCTAGAACTATAGCTAGCAGCCTATGGAGTT
GTAAACTGTACAACACTTTTTATAAGCTCTCTCAATCGAATAGCTACCTGCTCTGCAAATTCTAATGAGC
ACTATAGGAGGCATATCAAATGAACTTTAATAAAATTGATTTAGACAATTGGAAGAGAAAAGAGATATTT
AATCATTATTTGAACCAACAAACGACTTTATCTTTCTAGAAGATCTCCTACAATATTCTCAGCTGCCATG
GAAAATCGATGTTCTTCTTTTATTCTCTCAAGATTTTCAGGCTGTATATTAAAACTTATATTAAGAACTA
TGCTAACCACCTCATCAGGAACCGTTGTAGGTGGCGTGGGTTTTCTTGGCAATCGACTCTCATGAAAACT
ACGAGCTAAATATTCAATATGTTCCTCTTGACCAACTTTATTCTGCATTTTTTTTGAACGAGGTTTAGAG
CAAGCTTCAGGAAACTGAGACAGGAATTTTATTAAAAATTTAAATTTTGAAGAAAGTTCAGGGTTAATAG
CATCCATTTTTTGCTTTGCAAGTTCCTCAGCATTCTTAACAAAAGACGTCTCTTTTGACATGTTTAAAGT
TTAAACCTCCTGTGTGAAATTATTATCCGCTCATAATTCCACACATTATACGAGCCGGAAGCATAAAGTG
TAAAGCCTGGGGTGCCTAATGAGTGAGCTAACTCACATTAATTGCGTTGCGCTCACTGCCAATTGCTTTC
CAGTCGGGAAACCTGTCGTGCCAGCTGCATTAATGAATCGGCCAACGCGCGGGGAGAGGCGGTTTGCGTA
TTGGGCGCTCTTCCGCTTCCTCGCTCACTGACTCGCTGCGCTCGGTCGTTCGGCTGCGGCGAGCGGTATC
AGCTCACTCAAAGGCGGTAATACGGTTATCCACAGAATCAGGGGATAACGCAGGAAAGAACATGTGAGCA
AAAGGCCAGCAAAAGGCCAGGAACCGTAAAAAGGCCGCGTTGCTGGCGTTTTTCCATAGGCTCCGCCCCC
CTGACGAGCATCACAAAAATCGACGCTCAAGTCAGAGGTGGCGAAACCCGACAGGACTATAAAGATACCA
GGCGTTTCCCCCTGGAAGCTCCCTCGTGCGCTCTCCTGTTCCGACCCTGCCGCTTACCGGATACCTGTCC
GCCTTTCTCCCTTCGGGAAGCGTGGCGCTTTCTCATAGCTCACGCTGTAGGTATCTCAGTTCGGTGTAGG
TCGTTCGCTCCAAGCTGGGCTGTGTGCACGAACCCCCCGTTCAGCCCGACCGCTGCGCCTTATCCGGTAA
CTATCGTCTTGAGTCCAACCCGGTAAGACACGACTTATCGCCACTGGCAGCAGCCACTGGTAACAGGATT
AGCAGAGCGAGGTATGTAGGCGGTGCTACAGAGTTCTTGAAGTGGTGGCCTAACTACGGCTACACTAGAA
GAACAGTATTTGGTATCTGCGCTCTGCTGAAGCCAGTTACCTTCGGAAAAAGAGTTGGTAGCTCTTGATC
CGGCAAACAAACCACCGCTGGTAGCGGTGGTTTTTTTGTTTGCAAGCAGCAGATTACGCGCAGAAAAAAA
GGATCTCAAGAAGATCCTTTGATCTTTTCTACGGGGTCTGACGCTCAGTGGAACGAAAACTCACGTTAAG
GGATTTTGGTCATGAGATTATCAAAAAGGATCTTCACCTAGATCCTTTTAAATTAAAAATGAAGTTTTAA
ATCAATCTAAAGTATATATGAGTAAACTTGGTCTGACAGTTACCAATGCTTAATCAGTGAGGCACCTATC
TCAGCGATCTGTCTATTTCGTTCATCCATAGTTGCCTGACTCCCCGTCGTGTAGATAACTACGATACGGG
AGGGCTTACCATCTGGCCCCAGTGCTGCAATGATACCGCGAGACCCACGCTCACCGGCTCCAGATTTATC
AGCAATAAACCAGCCAGCCGGAAGGGCCGAGCGCAGAAGTGGTCCTGCAACTTTATCCGCCTCCATCCAG
TCTATTAATTGTTGCCGGGAAGCTAGAGTAAGTAGTTCGCCAGTTAATAGTTTGCGCAACGTTGTTGCCA
TTGCTACAGGCATCGTGGTGTCACGCTCGTCGTTTGGTATGGCTTCATTCAGCTCCGGTTCCCAACGATC
AAGGCGAGTTACATGATCCCCCATGTTGTGCAAAAAAGCGGTTAGCTCCTTCGGTCCTCCGATCGTTGTC
AGAAGTAAGTTGGCCGCAGTGTTATCACTCATGGTTATGGCAGCACTGCATAATTCTCTTACTGTCATGC
CATCCGTAAGATGCTTTTCTGTGACTGGTGAGTACTCAACCAAGTCATTCTGAGAATAGTGTATGCGGCG
ACCGAGTTGCTCTTGCCCGGCGTCAATACGGGATAATACCGCGCCACATAGCAGAACTTTAAAAGTGCTC
ATCATTGGAAAACGTTCTTCGGGGCGAAAACTCTCAAGGATCTTACCGCTGTTGAGATCCAGTTCGATGT
AACCCACTCGTGCACCCAACTGATCTTCAGCATCTTTTACTTTCACCAGCGTTTCTGGGTGAGCAAAAAC
AGGAAGGCAAAATGCCGCAAAAAAGGGAATAAGGGCGACACGGAAATGTTGAATACTCATACTCTTCCTT
TTTCAATATTATTGAAGCATTTATCAGGGTTATTGTCTCATGAGCGGATACATATTTGAATGTATTTAGA
AAAATAAACAAATAGGGGTTCCGCGCACATTTCCCCGAAAAGTGCCACCTGACGTCTAAGAAACCATTAT
TATCATGACATTAACCTATAAAAATAGGCGTATCACGAGGCC
Features (pLannotate 1.2.2; 13 found; start..end, strand, type, name):
    305..323     +  promoter       T7 promoter: promoter for bacteriophage T7 RNA polymerase
    373..645     +  CDS            hup: DBH_STRMU - Also known as hlpA. Experimental evidence at protein level: Swiss-Prot protein existence level 1. Histone-like DNA-binding protein which is capable of wrapping DNA to stabilize it, and thus to prevent its denaturation under extreme environmental conditions. Seems also to act as a fortuitous virulence factor in delayed sequelae by binding to heparan sulfate-proteoglycans in the extracellular matrix of target organs and acting as a nidus for in situ immune complex formation. From Streptococcus mutans serotype c (strain ATCC 700610 / UA159).
    730..1434    +  CDS            Superfolder GFP: Superfolder GFP is a basic (constitutively fluorescent) green fluorescent protein published in 2005, derived from Aequorea victoria. It is reported to be a very rapidly-maturing weak dimer.
   1441..1542    +  CDS            satA (fragment): STA_BACSU - Also known as yyaR. Experimental evidence at protein level: Swiss-Prot protein existence level 1. Involved in resistance to streptothricin, a broad-spectrum antibiotic produced by streptomycetes. Detoxifies streptothricin via acetylation of the beta amino group of the first beta-lysyl moiety of streptothricin. From Bacillus subtilis (strain 168).
   1638..2432    +  CDS            KanR: aminoglycoside phosphotransferase; aphA-3; confers resistance to kanamycin
   2610..2693    +  CDS            cat (fragment): CAT1_STAAU - Experimental evidence at transcript level: Swiss-Prot protein existence level 2. This enzyme is an effector of chloramphenicol resistance in bacteria. From Staphylococcus aureus.
   2691..3071    -  CDS            eco47IR (fragment): T2E7_ECOLX - Protein predicted: Swiss-Prot protein existence level 4. Recognizes the double-stranded sequence GGWCC and cleaves after G-1. From Escherichia coli.
   3124..3154    -  promoter       lac UV5 promoter: E. coli lac promoter with an "up" mutation
   3169..3190    -  protein_bind   CAP binding site: CAP binding activates transcription in the presence of cAMP. E. coli catabolite activator protein
   3215..3298    -  CDS            lacI (fragment): lac repressor; lacI; The lac repressor binds to the lac operator to inhibit transcription in E. coli. This inhibition can be relieved by adding lactose or isopropyl-β-D-thiogalactopyranoside (IPTG).
   3481..4069    -  rep_origin     ori: high-copy-number ColE1/pMB1/pBR322/pUC origin of replication
   4240..5100    -  CDS            AmpR: β-lactamase; bla; confers resistance to ampicillin, carbenicillin, and related antibiotics
   5101..5205    -  promoter       AmpR promoter: bla
