[The description below was written by a language model from this plasmid's Addgene catalogue record and pLannotate feature annotations shown in this document.]
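Description:
pJethlpAYFPKm is a high-copy E. coli cloning plasmid built on the pJET PCR-cloning backbone (Thermo Scientific) and classed as a synthetic biology vector. It replicates from a ColE1/pUC-type origin and is selected in E. coli with ampicillin through the β-lactamase gene and its own promoter. The backbone also carries a T7 promoter upstream of the cloning site. On the other side of the insert lies a fragment of the eco47IR lethal gene under a lac UV5 promoter. This is the standard pJET positive-selection element, which is disrupted when an insert is present.

The insert is the hlpA gene of Streptococcus pneumoniae, encoding the histone-like, nucleoid-associated DNA-binding protein, fused at its C terminus to YFP. The automated annotation matches hlpA to the Streptococcus mutans homologue (hup) and labels the fluorescent protein as superfolder GFP, probably because YFP is a closely related Aequorea-derived variant; the catalogue identifies it as YFP. Immediately downstream is the aphA-3 / APH(3')-IIIa aminoglycoside phosphotransferase gene, which the depositor states is driven by its own promoter and which confers kanamycin resistance. Short fragments annotated as satA and cat flank this marker and appear to be remnants of earlier cassettes rather than functional genes. The promoter driving hlpA-YFP is not stated in the record.

The plasmid serves as a PCR template for amplifying the hlpA-YFP cassette linked to the kanamycin marker. It belongs to a modular toolbox for gene regulation and multi-colour imaging in streptococci, where an HlpA fluorescent fusion would label the nucleoid. The annotated sequence (5,292 nt) is somewhat shorter than the sum of the listed backbone and insert sizes.
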