Addgene plasmid #206828: pJethlpAYFPKm
Purpose: Template for hlpA-YFP amplification associated with kanamycin resistance gene
Depositing lab: Virginie Libante. Depositing organization: Universite de Lorraine. Publication: A modular genetic toolbox for precise gene regulation and multi-color imaging in streptococci. Mignolet J, Schmid A, Staub J, van der Meer JR, Veening JW, Libante V. Microlife. 2026 Feb 26;7:uqag006. doi: 10.1093/femsml/uqag006. eCollection 2026. PubMed 41834799.
Backbone
  Vector backbone: ClonepJetPCR
  Backbone manufacturer: Thermo Scientific
  Backbone size w/o insert (bp): 2978
  Vector type: Synthetic Biology
  Selectable markers: Kanamycin
Growth in bacteria
  Bacterial resistance: Ampicillin, 100 μg/mL
  Growth temperature: 37°C
  Growth strain: DH5alpha
  Copy number: High Copy
Gene/Insert
  Gene/Insert name: hlpA
  Species: Streptococcus pneumoniae
  Insert size (bp): 2627
  Tag / fusion protein: YFP (C terminal on insert)
  Cloning method: Ligation Independent Cloning
  Sequencing primers: 5′ T7 promoter; 3′ M13-R(-46)
Resource information
  A portion of this plasmid was derived from a plasmid made by: Jan-Willem Veening Département de microbiologie fondamentale (DMF), Université de Lausanne
Terms and licenses: Academic/Nonprofit Terms; Industry Terms: Not Available to Industry
Depositor comments: APH(3')-IIIa gene under its own promoter is placed downstream of hlpA-YFP gene ; Please visit https://doi.org/10.1101/2025.05.10.653270 for bioRxiv preprint.
How to cite: pJethlpAYFPKm was a gift from Virginie Libante (Addgene plasmid # 206828 ; http://n2t.net/addgene:206828 ; RRID:Addgene_206828)
